Addgene plasmid #187773: MAC_C_LMTK3
Purpose: MAC-tagged gene expression of human LMTK3
Depositing lab: Markku Varjosalo. Depositing organization: University of Helsinki, Institute of Biotechnology. Publication: Physical and functional interactome atlas of human receptor tyrosine kinases. Salokas K, Liu X, Ohman T, Chowdhury I, Gawriyski L, Keskitalo S, Varjosalo M. EMBO Rep. 2022 Apr 5:e54041. doi: 10.15252/embr.202154041. PubMed 35384245.
Backbone
  Vector backbone: MAC-tag-C
  Vector type: Mammalian Expression
Growth in bacteria
  Bacterial resistance: Ampicillin, 100 μg/mL
  Growth temperature: 37°C
  Growth strain: DH5alpha
  Copy number: High Copy
Gene/Insert
  Gene/Insert name: LMTK3
  Species: H. sapiens (human)
  Entrez Gene: LMTK3 (a.k.a. LMR3, TYKLM3, KIAA1883)
  Cloning method: Gateway Cloning
Terms and licenses: Academic/Nonprofit Terms; Industry Terms: Not Available to Industry
How to cite: MAC_C_LMTK3 was a gift from Markku Varjosalo (Addgene plasmid # 187773 ; http://n2t.net/addgene:187773 ; RRID:Addgene_187773)
