[The description below was written by a language model from this plasmid's Addgene catalogue record and pLannotate feature annotations shown in this document.]
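Description:
MAC_C_LMTK3 is a mammalian expression plasmid of about 10.8 kb built on the MAC-tag-C backbone, carrying human LMTK3 (lemur tyrosine kinase 3) introduced by Gateway cloning. It is propagated in E. coli through a high-copy ColE1/pUC-type origin and selected with ampicillin via the β-lactamase gene. A partial f1 origin and remnants of lac regulatory sequences are also annotated in the backbone.

The LMTK3 open reading frame sits between attB1 and attB2 recombination sites, downstream of the CMV immediate-early enhancer and promoter. Short fragments annotated just after the promoter as tet-operator-containing promoters indicate tet operator sites there, which suggests expression is tetracycline-regulatable in cells that produce the Tet repressor. Downstream of attB2 lies a coding region matching E. coli birA, the biotin ligase, followed by the bGH polyadenylation signal. This arrangement is consistent with a C-terminal tag, as the backbone name implies. The annotation does not say whether birA carries a promiscuous-labelling mutation, and it does not resolve any smaller affinity epitopes that may be part of the MAC tag.

An FRT site lies directly upstream of a hygromycin resistance gene that has an SV40 polyadenylation signal but no full annotated promoter of its own. This layout is typical of vectors designed for FLP-mediated integration into a genomic FRT landing site, where insertion activates hygromycin resistance and yields isogenic stable lines.

The stated purpose is MAC-tagged expression of LMTK3. The associated study is an interactome atlas of human receptor tyrosine kinases, so the construct serves to map the kinase's protein interaction partners.
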