Features (pLannotate 1.2.2; 24 found; start..end, strand, type, name):
    200..579     +  enhancer       CMV enhancer: human cytomegalovirus immediate early enhancer
    580..783     +  promoter       CMV promoter: human cytomegalovirus (CMV) immediate early promoter
    785..804     +  promoter       PLtetO-1 promoter (fragment): modified phage lambda PL promoter with tet operator sites (Lutz and Bujard, 1997)
    806..825     +  promoter       PLtetO-1 promoter (fragment): modified phage lambda PL promoter with tet operator sites (Lutz and Bujard, 1997)
    833..866     +  promoter       TRE3GV promoter (fragment): 3rd-generation Tet-responsive promoter that can be activated by binding of Tet-On® 3G, optimized for retroviral and lentiviral vectors
   1001..1025    +  protein_bind   attB1: mutant version of attB; recombination site for the Gateway® BP reaction BP Clonase™
   1118..5497    +  CDS            LMTK3: LMTK3_HUMAN - Also known as KIAA1883, TYKLM3. Experimental evidence at protein level: Swiss-Prot protein existence level 1. Protein kinase which phosphorylates ESR1 (in vitro) and protects it against proteasomal degradation. May also regulate ESR1 levels indirectly via a PKC-AKT-FOXO3 pathway where it decreases the activity of PKC and the phosphorylation of AKT, thereby increasing binding of transcriptional activator FOXO3 to the ESR1 promoter and increasing ESR1 transcription (PubMed:21602804). Involved in endocytic trafficking of N-methyl-D-aspartate receptors (NMDAR) in neurons (By similari
   5499..5523    -  protein_bind   attB2: mutant version of attB; recombination site for the Gateway® BP reaction BP Clonase™
   5711..6670    +  CDS            birA: BIRA_ECOLI - Also known as bioR, dhbB. Experimental evidence at protein level: Swiss-Prot protein existence level 1. Acts both as a biotin--[acetyl-CoA-carboxylase] ligase and a biotin-operon repressor. In the presence of ATP, BirA activates biotin to form the BirA-biotinyl-5'-adenylate (BirA-bio-5'-AMP or holoBirA) complex. HoloBirA can either transfer the biotinyl moiety to the biotin carboxyl carrier protein (BCCP) subunit of acetyl-CoA carboxylase, or bind to the biotin operator site and inhibit transcription of the operon. From Escherichia coli (strain K12).
   6720..6944    +  polyA_signal   bGH poly(A) signal: bovine growth hormone polyadenylation signal
   6948..6969    +  promoter       SV40 promoter (fragment): SV40 enhancer and early promoter
   6990..7223    +  rep_origin     f1 ori (fragment) (sequence partly withheld): f1 bacteriophage origin of replication; arrow indicates direction of (+) strand synthesis
   7228..7275    +  protein_bind   FRT: FLP-mediated recombination occurs in the 8-bp core sequence TCTAGAAA (Turan and Bode, 2011). FLP recombinase from the Saccharomyces cerevisiae 2μ plasmid
   7283..8305    +  CDS            HygR: aminoglycoside phosphotransferase from E. coli; aph(4)-Ia; confers resistance to hygromycin
   8315..8440    +  CDS            ble (fragment): BLE_KLEPN - Experimental evidence at protein level: Swiss-Prot protein existence level 1. Binding protein with a strong affinity to the bleomycin family of antibiotics. Binds to CL990; an antimitotic-antibiotic compound. From Klebsiella pneumoniae.
   8435..8556    +  polyA_signal   SV40 poly(A) signal: SV40 polyadenylation signal
   8627..8649    -  protein_bind   lac operator (fragment): The lac repressor binds to the lac operator to inhibit transcription in E. coli. This inhibition can be relieved by adding lactose or isopropyl-β-D-thiogalactopyranoside (IPTG). lac repressor encoded by lacI
   8653..8683    -  promoter       lac promoter: promoter for the E. coli lac operon
   8698..8719    -  protein_bind   CAP binding site: CAP binding activates transcription in the presence of cAMP. E. coli catabolite activator protein
   8732..8824    -  CDS            lacI (fragment): lac repressor; lacI; The lac repressor binds to the lac operator to inhibit transcription in E. coli. This inhibition can be relieved by adding lactose or isopropyl-β-D-thiogalactopyranoside (IPTG).
   9007..9595    -  rep_origin     ori: high-copy-number ColE1/pMB1/pBR322/pUC origin of replication
   9766..10626   -  CDS            AmpR: β-lactamase; bla; confers resistance to ampicillin, carbenicillin, and related antibiotics
  10627..10731   -  promoter       AmpR promoter: bla
  10790..45      -  misc_feature   bom (fragment) (across the origin): basis of mobility region from pBR322
>Addgene plasmid #187773 | MAC_C_LMTK3 | addgene full sequence | sequence record 372725 | Addgene NGS Result
ACTCTCAGTACAATCTGCTCTGATGCCGCATAGTTAAGCCAGTATCTGCTCCCTGCTTGTGTGTTGGAGG
TCGCTGAGTAGTGCGCGAGCAAAATTTAAGCTACAACAAGGCAAGGCTTGACCGACAATTGCATGAAGAA
TCTGCTTAGGGTTAGGCGTTTTGCGCTGCTTCGCGATGTACGGGCCAGATATACGCGTTGACATTGATTA
TTGACTAGTTATTAATAGTAATCAATTACGGGGTCATTAGTTCATAGCCCATATATGGAGTTCCGCGTTA
CATAACTTACGGTAAATGGCCCGCCTGGCTGACCGCCCAACGACCCCCGCCCATTGACGTCAATAATGAC
GTATGTTCCCATAGTAACGCCAATAGGGACTTTCCATTGACGTCAATGGGTGGAGTATTTACGGTAAACT
GCCCACTTGGCAGTACATCAAGTGTATCATATGCCAAGTACGCCCCCTATTGACGTCAATGACGGTAAAT
GGCCCGCCTGGCATTATGCCCAGTACATGACCTTATGGGACTTTCCTACTTGGCAGTACATCTACGTATT
AGTCATCGCTATTACCATGGTGATGCGGTTTTGGCAGTACATCAATGGGCGTGGATAGCGGTTTGACTCA
CGGGGATTTCCAAGTCTCCACCCCATTGACGTCAATGGGAGTTTGTTTTGGCACCAAAATCAACGGGACT
TTCCAAAATGTCGTAACAACTCCGCCCCATTGACGCAAATGGGCGGTAGGCGTGTACGGTGGGAGGTCTA
TATAAGCAGAGCTCTCCCTATCAGTGATAGAGATCTCCCTATCAGTGATAGAGATCGTCGACGAGCTCGT
TTAGTGAACCGTCAGATCGCCTGGAGACGCCATCCACGCTGTTTTGACCTCCATAGAAGACACCGGGACC
GATCCAGCCTCCGGACTCTAGCGTTTAAACTTAAGCTTGGTACCGAGCTCGGATCCACTAGTCCAGTGTG
GTGGAATTCTGCAGATATCAACAAGTTTGTACAAAAAAGCAGGCTCCACCATGAGGCAAGTGCTGTGGTT
GTGTAATGTCTGCGTAACCGCACGGGAAACCCGCCACCACCTCCACCTCCCTGCCATCCTCGACAAGATG
CCTGCCCCCGGCGCCCTCATCCTCCTTGCGGCCGTCTCCGCCTCCGGCTGCCTGGCGTCCCCGGCCCACC
CCGATGGATTCGCCCTGGGCCGGGCTCCTCTGGCTCCTCCCTACGCTGTGGTCCTCATTTCCTGCTCCGG
CCTGCTGGCCTTCATCTTCCTCCTCCTCACCTGTCTGTGCTGCAAACGGGGCGATGTCGGCTTCAAGGAA
TTTGAGAACCCTGAAGGGGAGGACTGCTCCGGGGAGTACACTCCCCCTGCGGAGGAGACCTCCTCCTCAC
AGTCGCTGCCTGATGTCTACATTCTCCCGCTGGCTGAGGTCTCCCTGCCAATGCCTGCCCCGCAGCCTTC
ACACTCAGACATGACCACCCCCCTGGGCCTTAGCCGGCAGCACCTGAGCTACCTGCAGGAGATTGGGAGT
GGCTGGTTTGGGAAGGTGATCCTGGGAGAGATTTTCTCCGACTACACCCCCGCCCAGGTGGTGGTGAAGG
AGCTCCGAGCCAGCGCGGGGCCCCTGGAGCAACGCAAGTTCATCTCGGAAGCACAGCCGTACAGGAGCCT
GCAGCACCCCAATGTCCTCCAGTGCCTGGGTCTGTGCGTGGAGACGCTGCCGTTTCTGCTGATTATGGAG
TTCTGTCAACTGGGGGACCTGAAGCGTTACCTCCGAGCCCAGCGGCCCCCCGAGGGCCTGTCCCCTGAGC
TACCCCCTCGAGACCTGCGGACGCTGCAGAGGATGGGCCTGGAGATCGCCCGCGGGCTGGCGCACCTGCA
TTCCCACAACTACGTGCACAGCGACCTGGCCCTGCGCAACTGCCTGCTGACCTCTGACCTGACCGTGCGC
ATCGGAGACTACGGGCTGGCCCACAGCAACTACAAGGAGGACTACTACCTGACCCCAGAGCGCCTGTGGA
TCCCACTGCGCTGGGCGGCGCCCGAGCTCCTCGGGGAGCTCCACGGGACCTTCATGGTGGTGGACCAGAG
CCGCGAGAGCAACATCTGGTCCCTGGGGGTGACCCTGTGGGAGCTGTTTGAGTTTGGGGCCCAGCCCTAC
CGCCACCTGTCAGACGAGGAGGTCCTCGCCTTCGTGGTCCGCCAGCAGCATGTGAAGCTGGCCCGGCCGA
GGCTCAAGCTGCCTTACGCGGACTACTGGTATGACATTCTTCAGTCCTGCTGGCGGCCACCTGCCCAGCG
CCCTTCAGCCTCTGATCTCCAATTGCAGCTCACCTACTTGCTCTCCGAGCGGCCTCCCCGGCCCCCACCG
CCGCCACCCCCACCCCGAGACGGTCCCTTCCCCTGGCCCTGGCCCCCTGCACACAGTGCGCCCCGCCCGG
GGACCCTCTCCTCACCGTTCCCCCTACTGGATGGCTTCCCTGGAGCCGACCCCGACGATGTGCTCACGGT
CACCGAGAGTAGCCGCGGCCTCAACCTCGAGTGCCTGTGGGAGAAGGCCCGGCGTGGGGCCGGCCGGGGT
GGGGGGGCACCTGCCTGGCAGCCGGCGTCGGCCCCCCCGGCCCCCCACGCCAACCCCTCCAACCCTTTCT
ACGAGGCGCTGTCCACGCCCAGCGTGCTGCCTGTCATCAGCGCCCGCAGCCCCTCCGTGAGCAGCGAGTA
CTACATCCGCTTGGAGGAGCACGGCTCCCCTCCTGAGCCCCTCTTCCCCAACGACTGGGACCCCCTGGAC
CCAGGAGTGCCCGCCCCTCAGGCCCCCCAGGCCCCCTCCGAGGTCCCCCAGCTGGTGTCCGAGACCTGGG
CCTCCCCCCTCTTCCCTGCGCCCCGGCCCTTCCCAGCCCAGTCCTCAGCGTCAGGCAGCTTCCTGCTGAG
CGGCTGGGACCCCGAGGGCCGGGGCGCCGGGGAGACCCTGGCGGGAGACCCTGCCGAGGTCTTGGGGGAG
CGGGGGACCGCCCCGTGGGTGGAAGAAGAAGAGGAGGAGGAGGAGGGCAGCTCCCCAGGGGAAGACAGCA
GCAGCCTTGGAGGTGGCCCAAGCCGCCGGGGTCCCCTACCCTGTCCCCTGTGCAGCCGCGAGGGGGCCTG
CTCCTGCCTGCCACTGGAGCGGGGGGACGCCGTAGCAGGCTGGGGAGGCCACCCTGCTCTTGGCTGCCCC
CACCCCCCCGAGGACGACTCCTCGCTGCGGGCAGAGCGGGGCTCCCTGGCCGACTTGCCCATGGCCCCCC
CCGCCTCGGCCCCCCCCGAGTTTCTGGACCCCCTCATGGGGGCGGCGGCGCCCCAGTACCCCGGGCGGGG
GCCACCTCCCGCTCCCCCCCCCCCGCCGCCACCTCCTCGGGCCCCCGCGGACCCGGCCGCGTCCCCCGAC
CCCCCTTCGGCCGTGGCCAGTCCCGGTTCAGGCCTCTCGTCGCCGGGCCCCAAGCCGGGGGACAGCGGCT
ACGAGACCGAGACCCCTTTTTCCCCAGAGGGAGCCTTCCCAGGTGGGGGGGCGGCCGAGGAGGAAGGGGT
CCCTCGGCCGCGGGCTCCCCCCGAGCCACCCGACCCAGGAGCGCCCCGGCCACCTCCAGACCCGGGTCCG
CTCCCACTCCCGGGGCCCCGGGAGAAGCCGACCTTCGTGGTTCAAGTGAGCACGGAACAGCTGCTGATGT
CCCTGCGGGAGGATGTGACAAGGAACCTCCTGGGGGAGAAGGGGGCGACAGCCCGGGAGACAGGACCCAG
GAAGGCGGGGAGAGGCCCCGGGAACAGAGAGAAAGTCCCGGGCCTGAACAGGGACCCGACAGTCCTGGGC
AACGGGAAACAAGCCCCAAGCCTGAGCCTCCCAGTGAACGGGGTGACAGTGCTGGAGAACGGGGACCAGA
GAGCCCCAGGCATCGAGGAGAAGGCGGCGGAGAATGGGGCCCTGGGGTCCCCCGAGAGAGAAGAGAAAGT
GCTGGAGAATGGGGAGCTGACACCCCCAAGGAGGGAGGAGAAAGCGCTGGAGAATGGGGAGCTGAGGTCC
CCAGAGGCCGGGGAGAAGGTGCTGGTGAATGGGGGCCTGACACCCCCAAAGAGCGAGGACAAGGTGTCAG
AGAATGGGGGCCTGAGATTCCCCAGGAACACGGAGAGGCCACCAGAGACTGGGCCTTGGAGAGCCCCAGG
GCCCTGGGAGAAGACGCCCGAGAGTTGGGGTCCAGCCCCCACGATCGGGGAGCCAGCCCCAGAGACCTCT
CTGGAGAGAGCCCCTGCACCCAGCGCAGTGGTCTCCTCCCGGAACGGCGGGGAGACAGCCCCTGGCCCCC
TTGGCCCAGCCCCCAAGAACGGGACGCTGGAACCCGGGACCGAGAGGAGAGCCCCCGAGACTGGGGGGGC
GCCGAGAGCCCCAGGGGCTGGGAGGCTGGACCTCGGGAGTGGGGGCCGAGCCCCAGTGGGCACGGGGACG
GCCCCCGGCGGCGGCCCCGGAAGCGGCGTGGACGCAAAGGCCGGATGGGTAGACAACACGAGGCCGCAGC
CACCGCCGCCACCGCTGCCACCGCCACCGGAGGCACAGCCGAGGAGGCTGGAGCCAGCGCCCCCGAGAGC
CAGGCCGGAGGTGGCCCCCGAGGGAGAGCCCGGGGCCCCAGACAGCAGGGCCGGCGGAGACACGGCACTC
AGCGGAGACGGGGACCCCCCCAAGCCCGAGAGGAAGGGCCCCGAGATGCCACGACTATTCTTGGACTTGG
GACCCCCTCAGGGGAACAGCGAGCAGATCAAAGCCAGGCTCTCCCGGCTCTCGCTGGCGCTGCCGCCGCT
CACGCTCACGCCATTCCCGGGGCCGGGCCCGCGGCGGCCCCCGTGGGAGGGCGCGGACGCCGGGGCGGCT
GGCGGGGAGGCCGGCGGGGCGGGAGCGCCGGGGCCGGCGGAGGAGGACGGGGAGGACGAGGACGAGGACG
AGGAGGAGGACGAGGAGGCGGCGGCGCCGGGCGCGGCGGCGGGGCCGCGGGGCCCCGGGAGGGCGCGAGC
AGCCCCGGTGCCCGTCGTGGTGAGCAGCGCCGACGCGGACGCGGCCCGCCCGCTGCGGGGGCTGCTCAAG
TCTCCGCGCGGGGCCGACGAGCCAGAGGACAGCGAGCTGGAGAGGAAGCGCAAGATGGTCTCCTTCCACG
GGGACGTGACCGTCTACCTCTTCGACCAGGAGACGCCAACCAACGAGCTGAGCGTCCAGGCCCCCCCCGA
GGGGGACACGGACCCGTCAACGCCTCCAGCGCCCCCGACACCTCCCCACCCCGCCACCCCCGGAGATGGG
TTTCCCAGCAACGACAGCGGCTTTGGAGGCAGTTTCGAGTGGGCGGAGGATTTCCCCCTCCTCCCCCCTC
CAGGCCCCCCGCTGTGCTTCTCCCGCTTCTCCGTCTCGCCTGCGCTGGAGACCCCGGGGCCACCCGCCCG
GGCCCCCGACGCCCGGCCCGCAGGCCCCGTGGAGAATGACCCAGCTTTCTTGTACAAAGTGGTTGATATC
AAGGCCGCCGACATCACCAGCCTGTACAAGAAAGTGGGGTGGAGCCATCCCCAGTTCGAGAAGGGCGGAG
GATCTGGCGGCGGAAGCGGCGGAGGAAGCTGGTCCCACCCTCAGTTTGAGAAAGGCACCGAGCTGGGCAG
CACCATGGCCAGCTACCCCTACGACGTGCCCGACTACGCCAAGGACAACACCGTGCCCCTGAAGCTGATC
GCCCTGCTGGCCAACGGCGAGTTCCACTCTGGCGAGCAGCTGGGCGAGACACTGGGCATGAGCAGAGCCG
CCATCAACAAGCACATCCAGACCCTGCGGGACTGGGGCGTGGACGTGTTCACAGTGCCCGGCAAGGGCTA
CAGCCTGCCCGAGCCCATCCAGCTGCTGAACGCCAAGCAGATCCTGGGCCAGCTGGATGGCGGATCTGTG
GCCGTGCTGCCCGTGATCGACAGCACCAACCAGTATCTGCTCGACCGGATCGGCGAGCTGAAGTCCGGCG
ACGCCTGTATCGCCGAGTACCAGCAGGCCGGCAGAGGCGGCAGGGGCAGAAAGTGGTTCAGCCCCTTCGG
CGCCAACCTGTACCTGAGCATGTTCTGGAGACTGGAACAGGGCCCAGCCGCCGCTATTGGCCTGAGCCTG
GTCATCGGCATCGTGATGGCCGAGGTGCTGCGGAAGCTGGGCGCCGACAAAGTGCGCGTGAAGTGGCCCA
ACGACCTGTATCTGCAGGACCGGAAGCTGGCCGGCATCCTGGTGGAACTGACCGGCAAAACAGGCGACGC
CGCCCAGATCGTGATCGGCGCTGGCATCAACATGGCCATGCGGCGGGTGGAAGAGAGCGTGGTCAACCAG
GGCTGGATCACCCTGCAGGAAGCCGGCATCAACCTGGACCGGAACACCCTGGCCGCCATGCTGATCAGAG
AGCTGAGAGCCGCCCTGGAACTGTTCGAGCAGGAAGGCCTGGCCCCCTACCTGAGCAGATGGGAGAAGCT
GGACAACTTCATCAACCGGCCCGTGAAACTGATCATCGGCGACAAAGAGATCTTCGGCATCAGCCGGGGC
ATCGACAAGCAGGGGGCCCTGCTCCTGGAACAGGACGGCATCATCAAGCCCTGGATGGGCGGCGAGATCA
GCCTGCGGAGCGCCGAGAAGTGATGACTCGAGTCTAGAGGGCCCGTTTAAACCCGCTGATCAGCCTCGAC
TGTGCCTTCTAGTTGCCAGCCATCTGTTGTTTGCCCCTCCCCCGTGCCTTCCTTGACCCTGGAAGGTGCC
ACTCCCACTGTCCTTTCCTAATAAAATGAGGAAATTGCATCGCATTGTCTGAGTAGGTGTCATTCTATTC
TGGGGGGTGGGGTGGGGCAGGACAGCAAGGGGGAGGATTGGGAAGACAATAGCAGGCATGCTGGGGATGC
GGTGGGCTCTATGGCTTCTGAGGCGGAAAGAACCAGCTGGGGCTCTAGGGGGTATCCCC
[124 nt withheld, positions 6990-7113]
C
[91 nt withheld, positions 7115-7205]
AGGGTGATGGTTCACGTACCTAGAAGTTCCTATTCCGAAGTTCCTATTCTCTAGAAAGTATAGGAACTTC
CTTGGCCAAAAAGCCTGAACTCACCGCGACGTCTGTCGAGAAGTTTCTGATCGAAAAGTTCGACAGCGTC
TCCGACCTGATGCAGCTCTCGGAGGGCGAAGAATCTCGTGCTTTCAGCTTCGATGTAGGAGGGCGTGGAT
ATGTCCTGCGGGTAAATAGCTGCGCCGATGGTTTCTACAAAGATCGTTATGTTTATCGGCACTTTGCATC
GGCCGCGCTCCCGATTCCGGAAGTGCTTGACATTGGGGAATTCAGCGAGAGCCTGACCTATTGCATCTCC
CGCCGTGCACAGGGTGTCACGTTGCAAGACCTGCCTGAAACCGAACTGCCCGCTGTTCTGCAGCCGGTCG
CGGAGGCCATGGATGCGATCGCTGCGGCCGATCTTAGCCAGACGAGCGGGTTCGGCCCATTCGGACCGCA
AGGAATCGGTCAATACACTACATGGCGTGATTTCATATGCGCGATTGCTGATCCCCATGTGTATCACTGG
CAAACTGTGATGGACGACACCGTCAGTGCGTCCGTCGCGCAGGCTCTCGATGAGCTGATGCTTTGGGCCG
AGGACTGCCCCGAAGTCCGGCACCTCGTGCACGCGGATTTCGGCTCCAACAATGTCCTGACGGACAATGG
CCGCATAACAGCGGTCATTGACTGGAGCGAGGCGATGTTCGGGGATTCCCAATACGAGGTCGCCAACATC
TTCTTCTGGAGGCCGTGGTTGGCTTGTATGGAGCAGCAGACGCGCTACTTCGAGCGGAGGCATCCGGAGC
TTGCAGGATCGCCGCGGCTCCGGGCGTATATGCTCCGCATTGGTCTTGACCAACTCTATCAGAGCTTGGT
TGACGGCAATTTCGATGATGCAGCTTGGGCGCAGGGTCGATGCGACGCAATCGTCCGATCCGGAGCCGGG
ACTGTCGGGCGTACACAAATCGCCCGCAGAAGCGCGGCCGTCTGGACCGATGGCTGTGTAGAAGTACTCG
CCGATAGTGGAAACCGACGCCCCAGCACTCGTCCGAGGGCAAAGGAATAGCACGTACTACGAGATTTCGA
TTCCACCGCCGCCTTCTATGAAAGGTTGGGCTTCGGAATCGTTTTCCGGGACGCCGGCTGGATGATCCTC
CAGCGCGGGGATCTCATGCTGGAGTTCTTCGCCCACCCCAACTTGTTTATTGCAGCTTATAATGGTTACA
AATAAAGCAATAGCATCACAAATTTCACAAATAAAGCATTTTTTTCACTGCATTCTAGTTGTGGTTTGTC
CAAACTCATCAATGTATCTTATCATGTCTGTATACCGTCGACCTCTAGCTAGAGCTTGGCGTAATCATGG
TCATAGCTGTTTCCTGTGTGAAATTGTTATCCGCTCACAATTCCACACAACATACGAGCCGGAAGCATAA
AGTGTAAAGCCTGGGGTGCCTAATGAGTGAGCTAACTCACATTAATTGCGTTGCGCTCACTGCCCGCTTT
CCAGTCGGGAAACCTGTCGTGCCAGCTGCATTAATGAATCGGCCAACGCGCGGGGAGAGGCGGTTTGCGT
ATTGGGCGCTCTTCCGCTTCCTCGCTCACTGACTCGCTGCGCTCGGTCGTTCGGCTGCGGCGAGCGGTAT
CAGCTCACTCAAAGGCGGTAATACGGTTATCCACAGAATCAGGGGATAACGCAGGAAAGAACATGTGAGC
AAAAGGCCAGCAAAAGGCCAGGAACCGTAAAAAGGCCGCGTTGCTGGCGTTTTTCCATAGGCTCCGCCCC
CCTGACGAGCATCACAAAAATCGACGCTCAAGTCAGAGGTGGCGAAACCCGACAGGACTATAAAGATACC
AGGCGTTTCCCCCTGGAAGCTCCCTCGTGCGCTCTCCTGTTCCGACCCTGCCGCTTACCGGATACCTGTC
CGCCTTTCTCCCTTCGGGAAGCGTGGCGCTTTCTCATAGCTCACGCTGTAGGTATCTCAGTTCGGTGTAG
GTCGTTCGCTCCAAGCTGGGCTGTGTGCACGAACCCCCCGTTCAGCCCGACCGCTGCGCCTTATCCGGTA
ACTATCGTCTTGAGTCCAACCCGGTAAGACACGACTTATCGCCACTGGCAGCAGCCACTGGTAACAGGAT
TAGCAGAGCGAGGTATGTAGGCGGTGCTACAGAGTTCTTGAAGTGGTGGCCTAACTACGGCTACACTAGA
AGAACAGTATTTGGTATCTGCGCTCTGCTGAAGCCAGTTACCTTCGGAAAAAGAGTTGGTAGCTCTTGAT
CCGGCAAACAAACCACCGCTGGTAGCGGTGGTTTTTTTGTTTGCAAGCAGCAGATTACGCGCAGAAAAAA
AGGATCTCAAGAAGATCCTTTGATCTTTTCTACGGGGTCTGACGCTCAGTGGAACGAAAACTCACGTTAA
GGGATTTTGGTCATGAGATTATCAAAAAGGATCTTCACCTAGATCCTTTTAAATTAAAAATGAAGTTTTA
AATCAATCTAAAGTATATATGAGTAAACTTGGTCTGACAGTTACCAATGCTTAATCAGTGAGGCACCTAT
CTCAGCGATCTGTCTATTTCGTTCATCCATAGTTGCCTGACTCCCCGTCGTGTAGATAACTACGATACGG
GAGGGCTTACCATCTGGCCCCAGTGCTGCAATGATACCGCGAGACCCACGCTCACCGGCTCCAGATTTAT
CAGCAATAAACCAGCCAGCCGGAAGGGCCGAGCGCAGAAGTGGTCCTGCAACTTTATCCGCCTCCATCCA
GTCTATTAATTGTTGCCGGGAAGCTAGAGTAAGTAGTTCGCCAGTTAATAGTTTGCGCAACGTTGTTGCC
ATTGCTACAGGCATCGTGGTGTCACGCTCGTCGTTTGGTATGGCTTCATTCAGCTCCGGTTCCCAACGAT
CAAGGCGAGTTACATGATCCCCCATGTTGTGCAAAAAAGCGGTTAGCTCCTTCGGTCCTCCGATCGTTGT
CAGAAGTAAGTTGGCCGCAGTGTTATCACTCATGGTTATGGCAGCACTGCATAATTCTCTTACTGTCATG
CCATCCGTAAGATGCTTTTCTGTGACTGGTGAGTACTCAACCAAGTCATTCTGAGAATAGTGTATGCGGC
GACCGAGTTGCTCTTGCCCGGCGTCAATACGGGATAATACCGCGCCACATAGCAGAACTTTAAAAGTGCT
CATCATTGGAAAACGTTCTTCGGGGCGAAAACTCTCAAGGATCTTACCGCTGTTGAGATCCAGTTCGATG
TAACCCACTCGTGCACCCAACTGATCTTCAGCATCTTTTACTTTCACCAGCGTTTCTGGGTGAGCAAAAA
CAGGAAGGCAAAATGCCGCAAAAAAGGGAATAAGGGCGACACGGAAATGTTGAATACTCATACTCTTCCT
TTTTCAATATTATTGAAGCATTTATCAGGGTTATTGTCTCATGAGCGGATACATATTTGAATGTATTTAG
AAAAATAAACAAATAGGGGTTCCGCGCACATTTCCCCGAAAAGTGCCACCTGACGTCGACGGATCGGGAG
ATCTCCCGATCCCCTATGGTGC
